>Addgene plasmid #120448 | EF1a_HNF1A_P2A_Hygro_Barcode | addgene full sequence | sequence record 234532 | Addgene NGS Result
TCGACGGATCGGGAGATCTCCCGATCCCCTATGGTGCACTCTCAGTACAATCTGCTCTGATGCCGCATAG
TTAAGCCAGTATCTGCTCCCTGCTTGTGTGTTGGAGGTCGCTGAGTAGTGCGCGAGCAAAATTTAAGCTA
CAACAAGGCAAGGCTTGACCGACAATTGCATGAAGAATCTGCTTAGGGTTAGGCGTTTTGCGCTGCTTCG
CGATGTACGGGCCAGATATACGCGTTGACATTGATTATTGACTAGTTATTAATAGTAATCAATTACGGGG
TCATTAGTTCATAGCCCATATATGGAGTTCCGCGTTACATAACTTACGGTAAATGGCCCGCCTGGCTGAC
CGCCCAACGACCCCCGCCCATTGACGTCAATAATGACGTATGTTCCCATAGTAACGCCAATAGGGACTTT
CCATTGACGTCAATGGGTGGAGTATTTACGGTAAACTGCCCACTTGGCAGTACATCAAGTGTATCATATG
CCAAGTACGCCCCCTATTGACGTCAATGACGGTAAATGGCCCGCCTGGCATTATGCCCAGTACATGACCT
TATGGGACTTTCCTACTTGGCAGTACATCTACGTATTAGTCATCGCTATTACCATGGTGATGCGGTTTTG
GCAGTACATCAATGGGCGTGGATAGCGGTTTGACTCACGGGGATTTCCAAGTCTCCACCCCATTGACGTC
AATGGGAGTTTGTTTTGGCACCAAAATCAACGGGACTTTCCAAAATGTCGTAACAACTCCGCCCCATTGA
CGCAAATGGGCGGTAGGCGTGTACGGTGGGAGGTCTATATAAGCAGCGCGTTTTGCCTGTACTGGGTCTC
TCTGGTTAGACCAGATCTGAGCCTGGGAGCTCTCTGGCTAACTAGGGAACCCACTGCTTAAGCCTCAATA
AAGCTTGCCTTGAGTGCTTCAAGTAGTGTGTGCCCGTCTGTTGTGTGACTCTGGTAACTAGAGATCCCTC
AGACCCTTTTAGTCAGTGTGGAAAATCTCTAGCAGTGGCGCCCGAACAGGGACTTGAAAGCGAAAGGGAA
ACCAGAGGAGCTCTCTCGACGCAGGACTCGGCTTGCTGAAGCGCGCACGGCAAGAGGCGAGGGGCGGCGA
CTGGTGAGTACGCCAAAAATTTTGACTAGCGGAGGCTAGAAGGAGAGAGATGGGTGCGAGAGCGTCAGTA
TTAAGCGGGGGAGAATTAGATCGCGATGGGAAAAAATTCGGTTAAGGCCAGGGGGAAAGAAAAAATATAA
ATTAAAACATATAGTATGGGCAAGCAGGGAGCTAGAACGATTCGCAGTTAATCCTGGCCTGTTAGAAACA
TCAGAAGGCTGTAGACAAATACTGGGACAGCTACAACCATCCCTTCAGACAGGATCAGAAGAACTTAGAT
CATTATATAATACAGTAGCAACCCTCTATTGTGTGCATCAAAGGATAGAGATAAAAGACACCAAGGAAGC
TTTAGACAAGATAGAGGAAGAGCAAAACAAAAGTAAGACCACCGCACAGCAAGCGGCCGCTGATCTTCAG
ACCTGGAGGAGGAGATATGAGGGACAATTGGAGAAGTGAATTATATAAATATAAAGTAGTAAAAATTGAA
CCATTAGGAGTAGCACCCACCAAGGCAAAGAGAAGAGTGGTGCAGAGAGAAAAAAGAGCAGTGGGAATAG
GAGCTTTGTTCCTTGGGTTCTTGGGAGCAGCAGGAAGCACTATGGGCGCAGCGTCAATGACGCTGACGGT
ACAGGCCAGACAATTATTGTCTGGTATAGTGCAGCAGCAGAACAATTTGCTGAGGGCTATTGAGGCGCAA
CAGCATCTGTTGCAACTCACAGTCTGGGGCATCAAGCAGCTCCAGGCAAGAATCCTGGCTGTGGAAAGAT
ACCTAAAGGATCAACAGCTCCTGGGGATTTGGGGTTGCTCTGGAAAACTCATTTGCACCACTGCTGTGCC
TTGGAATGCTAGTTGGAGTAATAAATCTCTGGAACAGATTTGGAATCACACGACCTGGATGGAGTGGGAC
AGAGAAATTAACAATTACACAAGCTTAATACACTCCTTAATTGAAGAATCGCAAAACCAGCAAGAAAAGA
ATGAACAAGAATTATTGGAATTAGATAAATGGGCAAGTTTGTGGAATTGGTTTAACATAACAAATTGGCT
GTGGTATATAAAATTATTCATAATGATAGTAGGAGGCTTGGTAGGTTTAAGAATAGTTTTTGCTGTACTT
TCTATAGTGAATAGAGTTAGGCAGGGATATTCACCATTATCGTTTCAGACCCACCTCCCAACCCCGAGGG
GACCCGACAGGCCCGAAGGAATAGAAGAAGAAGGTGGAGAGAGAGACAGAGACAGATCCATTCGATTAGT
GAACGGATCGGCACTGCGTGCGCCAATTCTGCAGACAAATGGCAGTATTCATCCACAATTTTAAAAGAAA
AGGGGGGATTGGGGGGTACAGTGCAGGGGAAAGAATAGTAGACATAATAGCAACAGACATACAAACTAAA
GAATTACAAAAACAAATTACAAAAATTCAAAATTTTCGGGTTTATTACAGGGACAGCAGAGATCCAGTTT
GGTTAATTAATCGATAAGCTTTGCAAAGATGGATAAAGTTTTAAACAGAGAGGAATCTTTGCAGCTAATG
GACCTTCTAGGTCTTGAAAGGAGTGGGAATTGGCTCCGGTGCCCGTCAGTGGGCAGAGCGCACATCGCCC
ACAGTCCCCGAGAAGTTGGGGGGAGGGGTCGGCAATTGAACCGGTGCCTAGAGAAGGTGGCGCGGGGTAA
ACTGGGAAAGTGATGTCGTGTACTGGCTCCGCCTTTTTCCCGAGGGTGGGGGAGAACCGTATATAAGTGC
AGTAGTCGCCGTGAACGTTCTTTTTCGCAACGGGTTTGCCGCCAGAACACAGGTAAGTGCCGTGTGTGGT
TCCCGCGGGCCTGGCCTCTTTACGGGTTATGGCCCTTGCGTGCCTTGAATTACTTCCACCTGGCTGCAGT
ACGTGATTCTTGATCCCGAGCTTCGGGTTGGAAGTGGGTGGGAGAGTTCGAGGCCTTGCGCTTAAGGAGC
CCCTTCGCCTCGTGCTTGAGTTGAGGCCTGGCCTGGGCGCTGGGGCCGCCGCGTGCGAATCTGGTGGCAC
CTTCGCGCCTGTCTCGCTGCTTTCGATAAGTCTCTAGCCATTTAAAATTTTTGATGACCTGCTGCGACGC
TTTTTTTCTGGCAAGATAGTCTTGTAAATGCGGGCCAAGATCTGCACACTGGTATTTCGGTTTTTGGGGC
CGCGGGCGGCGACGGGGCCCGTGCGTCCCAGCGCACATGTTCGGCGAGGCGGGGCCTGCGAGCGCGGCCA
CCGAGAATCGGACGGGGGTAGTCTCAAGCTGGCCGGCCTGCTCTGGTGCCTGGCCTCGCGCCGCCGTGTA
TCGCCCCGCCCTGGGCGGCAAGGCTGGCCCGGTCGGCACCAGTTGCGTGAGCGGAAAGATGGCCGCTTCC
CGGCCCTGCTGCAGGGAGCTCAAAATGGAGGACGCGGCGCTCGGGAGAGCGGGCGGGTGAGTCACCCACA
CAAAGGAAAAGGGCCTTTCCGTCCTCAGCCGTCGCTTCATGTGACTCCACGGAGTACCGGGCGCCGTCCA
GGCACCTCGATTAGTTCTCGAGCTTTTGGAGTACGTCGTCTTTAGGTTGGGGGGAGGGGTTTTATGCGAT
GGAGTTTCCCCACACTGAGTGGGTGGAGACTGAAGTTAGGCCAGCTTGGCACTTGATGTAATTCTCCTTG
GAATTTGCCCTTTTTGAGTTTGGATCTTGGTTCATTCTCAAGCCTCAGACAGTGGTTCAAAGTTTTTTTC
TTCCATTTCAGGTGTCGTGAGGAATTAGCTTGGTACTAATACGACTCACTATAGGGAGACCCAAGCTGGC
TAGGTAAGCTTGATATCGAATTCCTGCAGCCCGGGGGATCCCGCCACCATGGTTTCTAAACTGAGCCAGC
TGCAGACGGAGCTCCTGGCGGCCCTGCTGGAGTCAGGGCTGAGCAAAGAGGCACTGCTCCAGGCACTGGG
TGAGCCGGGGCCCTACCTCCTGGCTGGAGAAGGCCCCCTGGACAAGGGGGAGTCCTGCGGCGGCGGTCGA
GGGGAGCTGGCTGAGCTGCCCAATGGGCTGGGGGAGACTCGGGGCTCCGAGGACGAGACGGACGACGATG
GGGAAGACTTCACGCCACCCATCCTCAAAGAGCTGGAGAACCTCAGCCCTGAGGAGGCGGCCCACCAGAA
AGCCGTGGTGGAGACCCTTCTGCAGGAGGACCCGTGGCGTGTGGCGAAGATGGTCAAGTCCTACCTGCAG
CAGCACAACATCCCACAGCGGGAGGTGGTCGATACCACTGGCCTCAACCAGTCCCACCTGTCCCAACACC
TCAACAAGGGCACTCCCATGAAGACGCAGAAGCGGGCCGCCCTGTACACCTGGTACGTCCGCAAGCAGCG
AGAGGTGGCGCAGCAGTTCACCCATGCAGGGCAGGGAGGGCTGATTGAAGAGCCCACAGGTGATGAGCTA
CCAACCAAGAAGGGGCGGAGGAACCGTTTCAAGTGGGGCCCAGCATCCCAGCAGATCCTGTTCCAGGCCT
ATGAGAGGCAGAAGAACCCTAGCAAGGAGGAGCGAGAGACGCTAGTGGAGGAGTGCAATAGGGCGGAATG
CATCCAGAGAGGGGTGTCCCCATCACAGGCACAGGGGCTGGGCTCCAACCTCGTCACGGAGGTGCGTGTC
TACAACTGGTTTGCCAACCGGCGCAAAGAAGAAGCCTTCCGGCACAAGCTGGCCATGGACACGTACAGCG
GGCCCCCCCCAGGGCCAGGCCCGGGACCTGCGCTGCCCGCTCACAGCTCCCCTGGCCTGCCTCCACCTGC
CCTCTCCCCCAGTAAGGTCCACGGTGTGCGCTATGGACAGCCTGCGACCAGTGAGACTGCAGAAGTACCC
TCAAGCAGCGGCGGTCCCTTAGTGACAGTGTCTACACCCCTCCACCAAGTGTCCCCCACGGGCCTGGAGC
CCAGCCACAGCCTGCTGAGTACAGAAGCCAAGCTGGTCTCAGCAGCTGGGGGCCCCCTCCCCCCTGTCAG
CACCCTGACAGCACTGCACAGCTTGGAGCAGACATCCCCAGGCCTCAACCAGCAGCCCCAGAACCTCATC
ATGGCCTCACTTCCTGGGGTCATGACCATCGGGCCTGGTGAGCCTGCCTCCCTGGGTCCTACGTTCACCA
ACACAGGTGCCTCCACCCTGGTCATCGGCCTGGCCTCCACGCAGGCACAGAGTGTGCCGGTCATCAACAG
CATGGGCAGCAGCCTGACCACCCTGCAGCCCGTCCAGTTCTCCCAGCCGCTGCACCCCTCCTACCAGCAG
CCGCTCATGCCACCTGTGCAGAGCCATGTGACCCAGAGCCCCTTCATGGCCACCATGGCTCAGCTGCAGA
GCCCCCACGCCCTCTACAGCCACAAGCCCGAGGTGGCCCAGTACACCCACACAGGCCTGCTCCCGCAGAC
TATGCTCATCACCGACACCACCAACCTGAGCGCCCTGGCCAGCCTCACGCCCACCAAGCAGGTCTTCACC
TCAGACACTGAGGCCTCCAGTGAGTCCGGGCTTCACACGCCGGCATCTCAGGCCACCACCCTCCACGTCC
CCAGCCAGGACCCTGCCGGCATCCAGCACCTGCAGCCGGCCCACCGGCTCAGCGCCAGCCCCACAGTGTC
CTCCAGCAGCCTGGTGCTGTACCAGAGCTCAGACTCCAGCAATGGCCAGAGCCACCTGCTGCCATCCAAC
CACAGCGTCATCGAGACCTTCATCTCCACCCAGATGGCCTCTTCCTCCCAGTTGGGATCCGGCGCAACAA
ACTTCTCTCTGCTGAAACAAGCCGGAGATGTCGAAGAGAATCCTGGACCGATGAAAAAGCCTGAACTCAC
CGCGACGTCTGTCGAGAAGTTTCTGATCGAAAAGTTCGACAGCGTCTCCGACCTGATGCAGCTCTCGGAG
GGCGAAGAATCTCGTGCTTTCAGCTTCGATGTAGGAGGGCGTGGATATGTCCTGCGGGTAAATAGCTGCG
CCGATGGTTTCTACAAAGATCGTTATGTTTATCGGCACTTTGCATCGGCCGCGCTCCCGATTCCGGAAGT
GCTTGACATTGGGGAATTCAGCGAGAGCCTGACCTATTGCATCTCCCGCCGTGCACAGGGTGTCACGTTG
CAAGACCTGCCTGAAACCGAACTGCCCGCTGTTCTGCAGCCGGTCGCGGAGGCCATGGATGCGATCGCTG
CGGCCGATCTTAGCCAGACGAGCGGGTTCGGCCCATTCGGACCGCAAGGAATCGGTCAATACACTACATG
GCGTGATTTCATATGCGCGATTGCTGATCCCCATGTGTATCACTGGCAAACTGTGATGGACGACACCGTC
AGTGCGTCCGTCGCGCAGGCTCTCGATGAGCTGATGCTTTGGGCCGAGGACTGCCCCGAAGTCCGGCACC
TCGTGCACGCGGATTTCGGCTCCAACAATGTCCTGACGGACAATGGCCGCATAACAGCGGTCATTGACTG
GAGCGAGGCGATGTTCGGGGATTCCCAATACGAGGTCGCCAACATCTTCTTCTGGAGGCCGTGGTTGGCT
TGTATGGAGCAGCAGACGCGCTACTTCGAGCGGAGGCATCCGGAGCTTGCAGGATCGCCGCGGCTCCGGG
CGTATATGCTCCGCATTGGTCTTGACCAACTCTATCAGAGCTTGGTTGACGGCAATTTCGATGATGCAGC
TTGGGCGCAGGGTCGATGCGACGCAATCGTCCGATCCGGAGCCGGGACTGTCGGGCGTACACAAATCGCC
CGCAGAAGCGCGGCCGTCTGGACCGATGGCTGTGTAGAAGTACTCGCCGATAGTGGAAACCGACGCCCCA
GCACTCGTCCGAGGGCAAAGGAATAAGTTAGAACTATTTCCTGGCTGTTACGCGGCGTTTGGCGCTAATG
TGATCTACTGACGGGCTTGTTAAACAGTGAACCGCCCGCCCCACGACCCGCAGCGCCCGACCGAAAGGAG
CGCACGACCCCATGCATCGAACAAAAGAAAAGGGGGGACTGGAAGGGCTAATTCACTCCCAACGAAGACA
AGATATCATAACTTCGTATAGCATACATTATACGAAGTTATCGGCTAGCTGGTCCGGACTGTACTGGGTC
TCTCTGGTTAGACCAGATCTGAGCCTGGGAGCTCTCTGGCTAACTAGGGAACCCACTGCTTAAGCCTCAA
TAAAGCTTGCCTTGAGTGCTTCAAGTAGTGTGTGCCCGTCTGTTGTGTGACTCTGGTAACTAGAGATCCC
TCAGACCCTTTTAGTCAGTGTGGAAAATCTCTAGCAGGGCCCGTTTAAACCCGCTGATCAGCCTCGACTG
TGCCTTCTAGTTGCCAGCCATCTGTTGTTTGCCCCTCCCCCGTGCCTTCCTTGACCCTGGAAGGTGCCAC
TCCCACTGTCCTTTCCTAATAAAATGAGGAAATTGCATCGCATTGTCTGAGTAGGTGTCATTCTATTCTG
GGGGGTGGGGTGGGGCAGGACAGCAAGGGGGAGGATTGGGAAGACAATAGCAGGCATGCTGGGGATGCGG
TGGGCTCTATGGCTTCTGAGGCGGAAAGAACCAGCTGGGGCTCTAGGGGGTATCCCC
[124 nt withheld, positions 7688-7811]
C
[91 nt withheld, positions 7813-7903]
A
[49 nt withheld, positions 7905-7953]
CCTTTGACGTTGGAGTCCACGTTCTTT
[37 nt withheld, positions 7981-8017]
ACCCTATCTCGGTCTATTCTTTTGATTTATAAGGGATTTTGCCGATTTCGGCCTATTGGTTAAAAAATGA
GCTGATTTAACAAAAATTTAACGCGAATTAATTCTGTGGAATGTGTGTCAGTTAGGGTGTGGAAAGTCCC
CAGGCTCCCCAGCAGGCAGAAGTATGCAAAGCATGCATCTCAATTAGTCAGCAACCAGGTGTGGAAAGTC
CCCAGGCTCCCCAGCAGGCAGAAGTATGCAAAGCATGCATCTCAATTAGTCAGCAACCATAGTCCCGCCC
CTAACTCCGCCCATCCCGCCCCTAACTCCGCCCAGTTCCGCCCATTCTCCGCCCCATGGCTGACTAATTT
TTTTTATTTATGCAGAGGCCGAGGCCGCCTCTGCCTCTGAGCTATTCCAGAAGTAGTGAGGAGGCTTTTT
TGGAGGCCTAGGCTTTTGCAAAAAGCTCCCGGGAGCTTGTATATCCATTTTCGGATCTGATCAGCACGTG
TTGACAATTAATCATCGGCATAGTATATCGGCATAGTATAATACGACAAGGTGAGGAACTAAACCATGGC
CAAGTTGACCAGTGCCGTTCCGGTGCTCACCGCGCGCGACGTCGCCGGAGCGGTCGAGTTCTGGACCGAC
CGGCTCGGGTTCTCCCGGGACTTCGTGGAGGACGACTTCGCCGGTGTGGTCCGGGACGACGTGACCCTGT
TCATCAGCGCGGTCCAGGACCAGGTGGTGCCGGACAACACCCTGGCCTGGGTGTGGGTGCGCGGCCTGGA
CGAGCTGTACGCCGAGTGGTCGGAGGTCGTGTCCACGAACTTCCGGGACGCCTCCGGGCCGGCCATGACC
GAGATCGGCGAGCAGCCGTGGGGGCGGGAGTTCGCCCTGCGCGACCCGGCCGGCAACTGCGTGCACTTCG
TGGCCGAGGAGCAGGACTGACACGTGCTACGAGATTTCGATTCCACCGCCGCCTTCTATGAAAGGTTGGG
CTTCGGAATCGTTTTCCGGGACGCCGGCTGGATGATCCTCCAGCGCGGGGATCTCATGCTGGAGTTCTTC
GCCCACCCCAACTTGTTTATTGCAGCTTATAATGGTTACAAATAAAGCAATAGCATCACAAATTTCACAA
ATAAAGCATTTTTTTCACTGCATTCTAGTTGTGGTTTGTCCAAACTCATCAATGTATCTTATCATGTCTG
TATACCGTCGACCTCTAGCTAGAGCTTGGCGTAATCATGGTCATAGCTGTTTCCTGTGTGAAATTGTTAT
CCGCTCACAATTCCACACAACATACGAGCCGGAAGCATAAAGTGTAAAGCCTGGGGTGCCTAATGAGTGA
GCTAACTCACATTAATTGCGTTGCGCTCACTGCCCGCTTTCCAGTCGGGAAACCTGTCGTGCCAGCTGCA
TTAATGAATCGGCCAACGCGCGGGGAGAGGCGGTTTGCGTATTGGGCGCTCTTCCGCTTCCTCGCTCACT
GACTCGCTGCGCTCGGTCGTTCGGCTGCGGCGAGCGGTATCAGCTCACTCAAAGGCGGTAATACGGTTAT
CCACAGAATCAGGGGATAACGCAGGAAAGAACATGTGAGCAAAAGGCCAGCAAAAGGCCAGGAACCGTAA
AAAGGCCGCGTTGCTGGCGTTTTTCCATAGGCTCCGCCCCCCTGACGAGCATCACAAAAATCGACGCTCA
AGTCAGAGGTGGCGAAACCCGACAGGACTATAAAGATACCAGGCGTTTCCCCCTGGAAGCTCCCTCGTGC
GCTCTCCTGTTCCGACCCTGCCGCTTACCGGATACCTGTCCGCCTTTCTCCCTTCGGGAAGCGTGGCGCT
TTCTCATAGCTCACGCTGTAGGTATCTCAGTTCGGTGTAGGTCGTTCGCTCCAAGCTGGGCTGTGTGCAC
GAACCCCCCGTTCAGCCCGACCGCTGCGCCTTATCCGGTAACTATCGTCTTGAGTCCAACCCGGTAAGAC
ACGACTTATCGCCACTGGCAGCAGCCACTGGTAACAGGATTAGCAGAGCGAGGTATGTAGGCGGTGCTAC
AGAGTTCTTGAAGTGGTGGCCTAACTACGGCTACACTAGAAGAACAGTATTTGGTATCTGCGCTCTGCTG
AAGCCAGTTACCTTCGGAAAAAGAGTTGGTAGCTCTTGATCCGGCAAACAAACCACCGCTGGTAGCGGTG
GTTTTTTTGTTTGCAAGCAGCAGATTACGCGCAGAAAAAAAGGATCTCAAGAAGATCCTTTGATCTTTTC
TACGGGGTCTGACGCTCAGTGGAACGAAAACTCACGTTAAGGGATTTTGGTCATGAGATTATCAAAAAGG
ATCTTCACCTAGATCCTTTTAAATTAAAAATGAAGTTTTAAATCAATCTAAAGTATATATGAGTAAACTT
GGTCTGACAGTTACCAATGCTTAATCAGTGAGGCACCTATCTCAGCGATCTGTCTATTTCGTTCATCCAT
AGTTGCCTGACTCCCCGTCGTGTAGATAACTACGATACGGGAGGGCTTACCATCTGGCCCCAGTGCTGCA
ATGATACCGCGAGACCCACGCTCACCGGCTCCAGATTTATCAGCAATAAACCAGCCAGCCGGAAGGGCCG
AGCGCAGAAGTGGTCCTGCAACTTTATCCGCCTCCATCCAGTCTATTAATTGTTGCCGGGAAGCTAGAGT
AAGTAGTTCGCCAGTTAATAGTTTGCGCAACGTTGTTGCCATTGCTACAGGCATCGTGGTGTCACGCTCG
TCGTTTGGTATGGCTTCATTCAGCTCCGGTTCCCAACGATCAAGGCGAGTTACATGATCCCCCATGTTGT
GCAAAAAAGCGGTTAGCTCCTTCGGTCCTCCGATCGTTGTCAGAAGTAAGTTGGCCGCAGTGTTATCACT
CATGGTTATGGCAGCACTGCATAATTCTCTTACTGTCATGCCATCCGTAAGATGCTTTTCTGTGACTGGT
GAGTACTCAACCAAGTCATTCTGAGAATAGTGTATGCGGCGACCGAGTTGCTCTTGCCCGGCGTCAATAC
GGGATAATACCGCGCCACATAGCAGAACTTTAAAAGTGCTCATCATTGGAAAACGTTCTTCGGGGCGAAA
ACTCTCAAGGATCTTACCGCTGTTGAGATCCAGTTCGATGTAACCCACTCGTGCACCCAACTGATCTTCA
GCATCTTTTACTTTCACCAGCGTTTCTGGGTGAGCAAAAACAGGAAGGCAAAATGCCGCAAAAAAGGGAA
TAAGGGCGACACGGAAATGTTGAATACTCATACTCTTCCTTTTTCAATATTATTGAAGCATTTATCAGGG
TTATTGTCTCATGAGCGGATACATATTTGAATGTATTTAGAAAAATAAACAAATAGGGGTTCCGCGCACA
TTTCCCCGAAAAGTGCCACCTGACG
Features (pLannotate 1.2.2; 33 found; start..end, strand, type, name):
     30..82      -  misc_feature   bom (fragment): basis of mobility region from pBR322
    237..616     +  enhancer       CMV enhancer: human cytomegalovirus immediate early enhancer
    617..816     +  promoter       CMV promoter: human cytomegalovirus (CMV) immediate early promoter
    834..1014    +  LTR            5' LTR (truncated): truncated 5' long terminal repeat (LTR) from HIV-1
   1061..1186    +  misc_feature   HIV-1 Ψ: packaging signal of human immunodeficiency virus type 1
   1170..1533    +  CDS            HIV-1 gag (fragment): gag protein from human immunodeficiency virus 1; gag
   1679..1912    +  misc_feature   RRE: The Rev response element (RRE) of HIV-1 allows for Rev-dependent mRNA export from the nucleus to the cytoplasm.
   2289..2389    +  CDS            Rev (fragment): human immunodeficiency virus 1 (HIV-1) Rev protein; rev; enhances nuclear export of unspliced and incompletely spliced viral mRNAs
   2439..2556    +  misc_feature   cPPT/CTS: central polypurine tract and central termination sequence of HIV-1
   2619..2685    +  CDS            small t antigen (fragment): SV40 (simian virus 40) small t antigen
   2692..3870    +  promoter       EF-1α promoter: strong constitutive promoter for human elongation factor EF-1α
   3887..3905    +  promoter       T7 promoter: promoter for bacteriophage T7 RNA polymerase
   3925..3961    -  misc_feature   MCS (fragment): pBluescript multiple cloning site
   3969..5861    +  CDS            HNF1A: HNF1A_HUMAN - Also known as TCF1. Experimental evidence at protein level: Swiss-Prot protein existence level 1. Transcriptional activator that regulates the tissue specific expression of multiple genes, especially in pancreatic islet cells and in liver (By similarity). Binds to the inverted palindrome 5'- GTTAATNATTAAC-3' (PubMed:12453420, PubMed:10966642). Activates the transcription of CYP1A2, CYP2E1 and CYP3A11 (By similarity). From Homo sapiens (Human).
   5931..6953    +  CDS            hph: KHYB_ECOLX - Experimental evidence at protein level: Swiss-Prot protein existence level 1. The aminoglycoside phosphotransferases achieve inactivation of their antibiotic substrates by phosphorylation. Only phosphorylates hygromycin and closely related compounds such as demethyl analogs and destomycin. From Escherichia coli.
   7037..7150    +  CDS            nef (fragment): NEF_HV1LA - Experimental evidence at protein level: Swiss-Prot protein existence level 1. Extracellular Nef protein targets CD4(+) T-lymphocytes for apoptosis by interacting with CXCR4 surface receptors. From Human immunodeficiency virus type 1 group M subtype B (isolate Lai) (HIV-1).
   7148..7181    +  protein_bind   loxP: Cre-mediated recombination occurs in the 8-bp core sequence (GCATACAT). Cre recombinase
   7206..7386    +  LTR            5' LTR (truncated): truncated 5' long terminal repeat (LTR) from HIV-1
   7418..7642    +  polyA_signal   bGH poly(A) signal: bovine growth hormone polyadenylation signal
   7646..7667    +  promoter       SV40 promoter (fragment): SV40 enhancer and early promoter
   7688..8116    +  rep_origin     f1 ori (sequence partly withheld): f1 bacteriophage origin of replication; arrow indicates direction of (+) strand synthesis
   8130..8459    +  promoter       SV40 promoter: SV40 enhancer and early promoter
   8507..8554    +  promoter       EM7 promoter: synthetic bacterial promoter&nbsp
   8573..8947    +  CDS            BleoR: antibiotic-binding protein; Sh ble from Streptoalloteichus hindustanus; confers resistance to bleomycin, phleomycin, and Zeocin™
   8957..9082    +  CDS            ble (fragment): BLE_KLEPN - Experimental evidence at protein level: Swiss-Prot protein existence level 1. Binding protein with a strong affinity to the bleomycin family of antibiotics. Binds to CL990; an antimitotic-antibiotic compound. From Klebsiella pneumoniae.
   9077..9198    +  polyA_signal   SV40 poly(A) signal: SV40 polyadenylation signal
   9269..9291    -  protein_bind   lac operator (fragment): The lac repressor binds to the lac operator to inhibit transcription in E. coli. This inhibition can be relieved by adding lactose or isopropyl-β-D-thiogalactopyranoside (IPTG). lac repressor encoded by lacI
   9295..9325    -  promoter       lac promoter: promoter for the E. coli lac operon
   9340..9361    -  protein_bind   CAP binding site: CAP binding activates transcription in the presence of cAMP. E. coli catabolite activator protein
   9374..9466    -  CDS            lacI (fragment): lac repressor; lacI; The lac repressor binds to the lac operator to inhibit transcription in E. coli. This inhibition can be relieved by adding lactose or isopropyl-β-D-thiogalactopyranoside (IPTG).
   9649..10237   -  rep_origin     ori: high-copy-number ColE1/pMB1/pBR322/pUC origin of replication
  10408..11268   -  CDS            AmpR: β-lactamase; bla; confers resistance to ampicillin, carbenicillin, and related antibiotics
  11269..11373   -  promoter       AmpR promoter: bla
