[The description below was written by a language model from this plasmid's Addgene catalogue record and pLannotate feature annotations shown in this document.]
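Description:
EF1a_HNF1A_P2A_Hygro_Barcode is an 11.4 kb lentiviral transfer plasmid for constitutive expression of human HNF1A, a transcriptional activator of liver and pancreatic islet genes, in mammalian cells. The parental backbone is recorded as unknown. The annotated elements fit an HIV-1-based vector in which a CMV enhancer/promoter replaces the upstream part of the 5' LTR to drive genomic RNA production in packaging cells. This is followed by the Ψ packaging signal with a gag fragment, the Rev response element for nuclear export of unspliced RNA, and the cPPT/CTS. A second truncated LTR, preceded by a nef fragment and a loxP site, closes the viral unit ahead of a bGH polyadenylation signal. In bacteria the plasmid replicates from a high-copy ColE1/pUC-type origin and is selected with ampicillin. The backbone also carries an f1 origin and an SV40/EM7-driven bleomycin/Zeocin resistance cassette that lies outside the LTRs and so would not be packaged.

Within the viral unit, the EF-1α promoter drives a single transcript encoding HNF1A followed by the hygromycin phosphotransferase gene (hph). According to the construct name, the two are joined by a P2A self-cleaving peptide, which would sit in the short unannotated gap between the coding sequences, so hygromycin selection reports on expression of the same mRNA. The barcode is not annotated in the feature table and its position is not stated. It is described as allowing the transgene transcript to be detected in single-cell RNA-seq. The associated publication indicates use in pooled overexpression screens of cellular reprogramming with paired fitness and single-cell transcriptome readouts.
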