Addgene plasmid #120448: EF1a_HNF1A_P2A_Hygro_Barcode
Purpose: Barcoded lentiviral vector to express HNF1A in mammalian cells under control of EF1a promoter. Barcoded for transcript detection in single cell RNA-seq.
Depositing lab: Prashant Mali. Depositing organization: University of California, San Diego (UCSD). Publication: Mapping Cellular Reprogramming via Pooled Overexpression Screens with Paired Fitness and Single-Cell RNA-Sequencing Readout. Parekh U, Wu Y, Zhao D, Worlikar A, Shah N, Zhang K, Mali P. Cell Syst. 2018 Nov 12. pii: S2405-4712(18)30433-2. doi: 10.1016/j.cels.2018.10.008. PubMed 30448000.
Backbone
  Vector backbone: Unknown
  Backbone size w/o insert (bp): 9514
  Vector type: Lentiviral
  Selectable markers: Hygromycin
Growth in bacteria
  Bacterial resistance: Ampicillin, 100 μg/mL
  Growth temperature: 37°C
  Growth strain: Stbl3
  Copy number: High Copy
Gene/Insert
  Gene/Insert name: HNF1A
  Species: H. sapiens (human)
  Insert size (bp): 1896
  Entrez Gene: HNF1A (a.k.a. HNF-1-alpha, HNF-1A, HNF1, HNF1alpha, HNF4A, IDDM20, LFB1, MODY3, TCF-1, TCF1)
  Promoter: EF1a
  Cloning method: Gibson Cloning
  Sequencing primers: 5′ 5'-ttctcaagcctcagacagtgg-3'
Terms and licenses: Academic/Nonprofit Terms; Industry Terms: Not Available to Industry
Depositor comments: 5' cloning site: BamHI (not destroyed), 3' cloning site: BamHI (not destroyed).
How to cite: EF1a_HNF1A_P2A_Hygro_Barcode was a gift from Prashant Mali (Addgene plasmid # 120448 ; http://n2t.net/addgene:120448 ; RRID:Addgene_120448)
