>Addgene plasmid #120448 | EF1a_HNF1A_P2A_Hygro_Barcode | depositor partial sequence | sequence record 228712 | HNF1A gene
ATGGTTTCTAAACTGAGCCAGCTGCAGACGGAGCTCCTGGCGGCCCTGCTGGAGTCAGGGCTGAGCAAAG
AGGCACTGCTCCAGGCACTGGGTGAGCCGGGGCCCTACCTCCTGGCTGGAGAAGGCCCCCTGGACAAGGG
GGAGTCCTGCGGCGGCGGTCGAGGGGAGCTGGCTGAGCTGCCCAATGGGCTGGGGGAGACTCGGGGCTCC
GAGGACGAGACGGACGACGATGGGGAAGACTTCACGCCACCCATCCTCAAAGAGCTGGAGAACCTCAGCC
CTGAGGAGGCGGCCCACCAGAAAGCCGTGGTGGAGACCCTTCTGCAGGAGGACCCGTGGCGTGTGGCGAA
GATGGTCAAGTCCTACCTGCAGCAGCACAACATCCCACAGCGGGAGGTGGTCGATACCACTGGCCTCAAC
CAGTCCCACCTGTCCCAACACCTCAACAAGGGCACTCCCATGAAGACGCAGAAGCGGGCCGCCCTGTACA
CCTGGTACGTCCGCAAGCAGCGAGAGGTGGCGCAGCAGTTCACCCATGCAGGGCAGGGAGGGCTGATTGA
AGAGCCCACAGGTGATGAGCTACCAACCAAGAAGGGGCGGAGGAACCGTTTCAAGTGGGGCCCAGCATCC
CAGCAGATCCTGTTCCAGGCCTATGAGAGGCAGAAGAACCCTAGCAAGGAGGAGCGAGAGACGCTAGTGG
AGGAGTGCAATAGGGCGGAATGCATCCAGAGAGGGGTGTCCCCATCACAGGCACAGGGGCTGGGCTCCAA
CCTCGTCACGGAGGTGCGTGTCTACAACTGGTTTGCCAACCGGCGCAAAGAAGAAGCCTTCCGGCACAAG
CTGGCCATGGACACGTACAGCGGGCCCCCCCCAGGGCCAGGCCCGGGACCTGCGCTGCCCGCTCACAGCT
CCCCTGGCCTGCCTCCACCTGCCCTCTCCCCCAGTAAGGTCCACGGTGTGCGCTATGGACAGCCTGCGAC
CAGTGAGACTGCAGAAGTACCCTCAAGCAGCGGCGGTCCCTTAGTGACAGTGTCTACACCCCTCCACCAA
GTGTCCCCCACGGGCCTGGAGCCCAGCCACAGCCTGCTGAGTACAGAAGCCAAGCTGGTCTCAGCAGCTG
GGGGCCCCCTCCCCCCTGTCAGCACCCTGACAGCACTGCACAGCTTGGAGCAGACATCCCCAGGCCTCAA
CCAGCAGCCCCAGAACCTCATCATGGCCTCACTTCCTGGGGTCATGACCATCGGGCCTGGTGAGCCTGCC
TCCCTGGGTCCTACGTTCACCAACACAGGTGCCTCCACCCTGGTCATCGGCCTGGCCTCCACGCAGGCAC
AGAGTGTGCCGGTCATCAACAGCATGGGCAGCAGCCTGACCACCCTGCAGCCCGTCCAGTTCTCCCAGCC
GCTGCACCCCTCCTACCAGCAGCCGCTCATGCCACCTGTGCAGAGCCATGTGACCCAGAGCCCCTTCATG
GCCACCATGGCTCAGCTGCAGAGCCCCCACGCCCTCTACAGCCACAAGCCCGAGGTGGCCCAGTACACCC
ACACAGGCCTGCTCCCGCAGACTATGCTCATCACCGACACCACCAACCTGAGCGCCCTGGCCAGCCTCAC
GCCCACCAAGCAGGTCTTCACCTCAGACACTGAGGCCTCCAGTGAGTCCGGGCTTCACACGCCGGCATCT
CAGGCCACCACCCTCCACGTCCCCAGCCAGGACCCTGCCGGCATCCAGCACCTGCAGCCGGCCCACCGGC
TCAGCGCCAGCCCCACAGTGTCCTCCAGCAGCCTGGTGCTGTACCAGAGCTCAGACTCCAGCAATGGCCA
GAGCCACCTGCTGCCATCCAACCACAGCGTCATCGAGACCTTCATCTCCACCCAGATGGCCTCTTCCTCC
CAGTTG
