>Addgene plasmid #120448 | EF1a_HNF1A_P2A_Hygro_Barcode | depositor partial sequence | sequence record 228713 | HNF1A barcode
GCGTTTGGCGCTAATGTGAT
